LOCUS       Exported 7003 bp ds-DNA circular SYN 12-MAY-2021
DEFINITION  synthetic circular DNA
ACCESSION   .
VERSION     .
KEYWORDS    p5077 pcDNA4c hBrd4 (1-594)
SOURCE      synthetic DNA construct
  ORGANISM  synthetic DNA construct
REFERENCE   1 (bases 1 to 7003)
  AUTHORS   You J, Croyle JL, Nishimura A, Ozato K, Howley PM
  TITLE     Interaction of the bovine papillomavirus E2 protein with Brd4
            tethers the viral DNA to host mitotic chromosomes.
  JOURNAL   Cell. 2004 Apr 30. 117(3):349-60.
  PUBMED    15109495
REFERENCE   2 (bases 1 to 7003)
  AUTHORS   .
  TITLE     Direct Submission
  JOURNAL   Exported May 12, 2021 from SnapGene Server 1.1.58
            http://www.snapgene.com
FEATURES             Location/Qualifiers
     source          1..7003
                     /organism="synthetic DNA construct"
                     /mol_type="other DNA"
     primer_bind     complement(44..63)
                     /label=pRS-marker
                     /note="pRS vectors, use to sequence yeast selectable
                     marker"
     enhancer        235..614
                     /label=CMV enhancer
                     /note="human cytomegalovirus immediate early enhancer"
     promoter        615..818
                     /label=CMV promoter
                     /note="human cytomegalovirus (CMV) immediate early
                     promoter"
     primer_bind     769..789
                     /label=CMV-F
                     /note="Human CMV immediate early promoter, forward primer"
     primer_bind     863..882
                     /label=T7
                     /note="T7 promoter, forward primer"
     promoter        863..881
                     /label=T7 promoter
                     /note="promoter for bacteriophage T7 RNA polymerase"
     misc_feature    917..1079
                     /label=QBI SP163
                     /note="strong translational enhancer derived from the 5'
                     UTR of the mouse VEGF gene"
     CDS             1092..1109
                     /codon_start=1
                     /product="6xHis affinity tag"
                     /label=6xHis
                     /translation="HHHHHH"
     CDS             1113..1145
                     /codon_start=1
                     /product="leader peptide from bacteriophage T7 gene 10"
                     /label=T7 tag (gene 10 leader)
                     /note="promotes efficient translation in E. coli"
                     /translation="MASMTGGQQMG"
     CDS             1149..1172
                     /codon_start=1
                     /product="Xpress(TM) epitope tag, including an enterokinase
                     recognition and cleavage site"
                     /label=Xpress(TM) tag
                     /translation="DLYDDDDK"
     primer_bind     complement(3011..3028)
                     /label=BGH-rev
                     /note="Bovine growth hormone terminator, reverse primer.
                     Also called BGH reverse"
     polyA_signal    3017..3241
                     /label=bGH poly(A) signal
                     /note="bovine growth hormone polyadenylation signal"
     rep_origin      3287..3715
                     /direction=RIGHT
                     /label=f1 ori
                     /note="f1 bacteriophage origin of replication; arrow
                     indicates direction of (+) strand synthesis"
     primer_bind     complement(3374..3393)
                     /label=F1ori-R
                     /note="F1 origin, reverse primer"
     primer_bind     3584..3605
                     /label=F1ori-F
                     /note="F1 origin, forward primer"
     primer_bind     complement(3724..3744)
                     /label=pBABE 3'
                     /note="SV40 enhancer, reverse primer for pBABE vectors"
     promoter        3729..4058
                     /label=SV40 promoter
                     /note="SV40 enhancer and early promoter"
     rep_origin      3909..4044
                     /label=SV40 ori
                     /note="SV40 origin of replication"
     primer_bind     3971..3990
                     /label=SV40pro-F
                     /note="SV40 promoter/origin, forward primer"
     promoter        4106..4153
                     /label=EM7 promoter
                     /note="synthetic bacterial promoter "
     CDS             4172..4546
                     /codon_start=1
                     /gene="Sh ble from Streptoalloteichus hindustanus"
                     /product="antibiotic-binding protein"
                     /label=BleoR
                     /note="confers resistance to bleomycin, phleomycin, and
                     Zeocin(TM)"
                     /translation="MAKLTSAVPVLTARDVAGAVEFWTDRLGFSRDFVEDDFAGVVRDD
                     VTLFISAVQDQVVPDNTLAWVWVRGLDELYAEWSEVVSTNFRDASGPAMTEIGEQPWGR
                     EFALRDPAGNCVHFVAEEQD"
     polyA_signal    4676..4797
                     /label=SV40 poly(A) signal
                     /note="SV40 polyadenylation signal"
     primer_bind     complement(4713..4732)
                     /label=SV40pA-R
                     /note="SV40 polyA, reverse primer"
     primer_bind     4767..4786
                     /label=EBV-rev
                     /note="SV40 polyA terminator, reverse primer"
     primer_bind     complement(4846..4862)
                     /label=M13 rev
                     /note="common sequencing primer, one of multiple similar
                     variants"
     primer_bind     complement(4846..4862)
                     /label=M13 Reverse
                     /note="In lacZ gene. Also called M13-rev"
     primer_bind     complement(4859..4881)
                     /label=M13/pUC Reverse
                     /note="In lacZ gene"
     protein_bind    4870..4886
                     /label=lac operator
                     /bound_moiety="lac repressor encoded by lacI"
                     /note="The lac repressor binds to the lac operator to
                     inhibit transcription in E. coli. This inhibition can be
                     relieved by adding lactose or
                     isopropyl-beta-D-thiogalactopyranoside (IPTG)."
     promoter        complement(4894..4924)
                     /label=lac promoter
                     /note="promoter for the E. coli lac operon"
     protein_bind    4939..4960
                     /label=CAP binding site
                     /bound_moiety="E. coli catabolite activator protein"
                     /note="CAP binding activates transcription in the presence
                     of cAMP."
     primer_bind     complement(5077..5094)
                     /label=L4440
                     /note="L4440 vector, forward primer"
     rep_origin      complement(5248..5836)
                     /direction=LEFT
                     /label=ori
                     /note="high-copy-number ColE1/pMB1/pBR322/pUC origin of
                     replication"
     primer_bind     complement(5328..5347)
                     /label=pBR322ori-F
                     /note="pBR322 origin, forward primer"
     CDS             complement(6007..6867)
                     /codon_start=1
                     /gene="bla"
                     /product="beta-lactamase"
                     /label=AmpR
                     /note="confers resistance to ampicillin, carbenicillin, and
                     related antibiotics"
                     /translation="MSIQHFRVALIPFFAAFCLPVFAHPETLVKVKDAEDQLGARVGYI
                     ELDLNSGKILESFRPEERFPMMSTFKVLLCGAVLSRIDAGQEQLGRRIHYSQNDLVEYS
                     PVTEKHLTDGMTVRELCSAAITMSDNTAANLLLTTIGGPKELTAFLHNMGDHVTRLDRW
                     EPELNEAIPNDERDTTMPVAMATTLRKLLTGELLTLASRQQLIDWMEADKVAGPLLRSA
                     LPAGWFIADKSGAGERGSRGIIAALGPDGKPSRIVVIYTTGSQATMDERNRQIAEIGAS
                     LIKHW"
     primer_bind     6630..6649
                     /label=Amp-R
                     /note="Ampicillin resistance gene, reverse primer"
     promoter        complement(6868..6972)
                     /gene="bla"
                     /label=AmpR promoter
ORIGIN
        1 gacggatcgg gagatctccc gatcccctat ggtgcactct cagtacaatc tgctctgatg
       61 ccgcatagtt aagccagtat ctgctccctg cttgtgtgtt ggaggtcgct gagtagtgcg
      121 cgagcaaaat ttaagctaca acaaggcaag gcttgaccga caattgcatg aagaatctgc
      181 ttagggttag gcgttttgcg ctgcttcgcg atgtacgggc cagatatacg cgttgacatt
      241 gattattgac tagttattaa tagtaatcaa ttacggggtc attagttcat agcccatata
      301 tggagttccg cgttacataa cttacggtaa atggcccgcc tggctgaccg cccaacgacc
      361 cccgcccatt gacgtcaata atgacgtatg ttcccatagt aacgccaata gggactttcc
      421 attgacgtca atgggtggag tatttacggt aaactgccca cttggcagta catcaagtgt
      481 atcatatgcc aagtacgccc cctattgacg tcaatgacgg taaatggccc gcctggcatt
      541 atgcccagta catgacctta tgggactttc ctacttggca gtacatctac gtattagtca
      601 tcgctattac catggtgatg cggttttggc agtacatcaa tgggcgtgga tagcggtttg
      661 actcacgggg atttccaagt ctccacccca ttgacgtcaa tgggagtttg ttttggcacc
      721 aaaatcaacg ggactttcca aaatgtcgta acaactccgc cccattgacg caaatgggcg
      781 gtaggcgtgt acggtgggag gtctatataa gcagagctct ctggctaact agagaaccca
      841 ctgcttactg gcttatcgaa attaatacga ctcactatag ggagacccaa gctggctagc
      901 gtttaaactt aagcttagcg cagaggcttg gggcagccga gcggcagcca ggccccggcc
      961 cgggcctcgg ttccagaagg gagaggagcc cgccaaggcg cgcaagagag cgggctgcct
     1021 cgcagtccga gccggagagg gagcgcgagc cgcgccggcc ccggacggcc tccgaaacca
     1081 tggggggttc tcatcatcat catcatcatg gtatggctag catgactggt ggacagcaaa
     1141 tgggtcggga tctgtacgac gatgacgata aggtaccagg atccatgtct gcggagagcg
     1201 gccctgggac gagattgaga aatctgccag taatggggga tggactagaa acttcccaaa
     1261 tgtctacaac acaggcccag gcccaacccc agccagccaa cgcagccagc accaaccccc
     1321 cgcccccaga gacctccaac cctaacaagc ccaagaggca gnnnnnnnnn nnnnnnnnnn
     1381 nnnnnnnnnn nnnnnnnnnn nnnnnnnnnn nnnnnnnnnn nnnnnnnnnn nnnnnnnnnn
     1441 nnnnnnnnnn nnnnnnnnnn nnnnnnnnnn nnnnnnnnnn nnnnnnnnnn nnnnnnnnnn
     1501 nnnnnnnnnn nnnnnnnnnn nnnnnnnnnn nnnnnnnnnn nnnnnnnnnn nnnnnnnnnn
     1561 nnnnnnnnnn nnnnnnnnnn nnnnnnnnnn nnnnnnnnnn nnnnnnnnnn nnnnnnnnnn
     1621 nnnnnnnnnn nnnnnnnnnn nnnnnnnnnn nnnnnnnnnn naaaataaat gagctaccca
     1681 cagaagaaac cgagatcatg atagtccagg caaaaggaag aggacgtggg aggaaagaaa
     1741 cagggacagc aaaacctggc gtttccacgg taccaaacac aactcaagca tcgactcctc
     1801 cgcagaccca gacccctcag ccgaatcctc ctcctgtgca ggccacgcct caccccttcc
     1861 ctgccgtcac cccggacctc atcgtccaga cccctgtcat gacagtggtg cctccccagc
     1921 cactgcagac gcccccgcca gtgccccccc agccacaacc cccacccgct ccagctcccc
     1981 agcccgtaca gagccaccca cccatcatcg cggccacccc acagcctgtg aagacaaaga
     2041 agggagtgaa gaggaaagca gacaccacca cccccaccac cattgacccc attcacgagc
     2101 caccctcgct gcccccggag cccaagacca ccaagctggg ccagcggcgg gagagcagcc
     2161 ggcctgtgaa acctccaaag aaggacgtgc ccgactctca gcagcaccca gcaccagaga
     2221 agagcagcaa ggtctcggag cagctcaagt gctgcagcgg catcctcaag gagatgtttg
     2281 ccaagaagca cgccgcctac gcctggccct tctacaagcc tgtggacgtg gaggcactgg
     2341 gcctacacga ctactgtgac atcatcaagc accccatgga catgagcaca atcaagtcta
     2401 aactggaggc ccgtgagtac cgtgatgctc aggagtttgg tgctgacgtc cgattgatgt
     2461 tctccaactg ctataagtac aaccctcctg accatgaggt ggtggccatg gcccgcaagc
     2521 tccaggatgt gttcgaaatg cgctttgcca agatgccgga cgagcctgag gagccagtgg
     2581 tggccgtgtc ctccccggca gtgccccctc ccaccaaggt tgtggccccg ccctcatcca
     2641 gcgacagcag cagcgatagc tcctcggaca gtgacagttc gactgatgac tctgaggagg
     2701 agcgagccca gcggctggct gagctccagg agcagctcaa agccgtgcac gagcagcttg
     2761 cagccctctc tcagccccag cagaacaaac caaagaaaaa ggagaaagac aagaaggaaa
     2821 agaaaaaaga aaagcacaaa aggaaagagg aagtggaaga gaataaaaaa agcaaagcca
     2881 aggaacctcc tcctaaaaag acgaagaaaa ataatagcag caacagcaat gtgagcaaga
     2941 aggagccagc gcccatgaag agcaaggcgg ccgctcgagt ctagagggcc cgtttaaacc
     3001 cgctgatcag cctcgactgt gccttctagt tgccagccat ctgttgtttg cccctccccc
     3061 gtgccttcct tgaccctgga aggtgccact cccactgtcc tttcctaata aaatgaggaa
     3121 attgcatcgc attgtctgag taggtgtcat tctattctgg ggggtggggt ggggcaggac
     3181 agcaaggggg aggattggga agacaatagc aggcatgctg gggatgcggt gggctctatg
     3241 gcttctgagg cggaaagaac cagctggggc tctagggggt atccccnnnn nnnnnnnnnn
     3301 nnnnnnnnnn nnnnnnnnnn nnnnnnnnnn nnnnnnnnnn nnnnnnnnnn nnnnnnnnnn
     3361 nnnnnnnnnn nnnnnnnnnn nnnnnnnnnn nnnnnnnnnn nnnnnnnnnn cnnnnnnnnn
     3421 nnnnnnnnnn nnnnnnnnnn nnnnnnnnnn nnnnnnnnnn nnnnnnnnnn nnnnnnnnnn
     3481 nnnnnnnnnn nnnnnnnnnn nnannnnnnn nnnnnnnnnn nnnnnnnnnn nnnnnnnnnn
     3541 nnnnnnnnnn nncctttgac gttggagtcc acgttcttta atagtggact cttgttccaa
     3601 actggaacaa cactcaaccc tatctcggtc tattcttttg atttataagg gattttgccg
     3661 atttcggcct attggttaaa aaatgagctg atttaacaaa aatttaacgc gaattaattc
     3721 tgtggaatgt gtgtcagtta gggtgtggaa agtccccagg ctccccagca ggcagaagta
     3781 tgcaaagcat gcatctcaat tagtcagcaa ccaggtgtgg aaagtcccca ggctccccag
     3841 caggcagaag tatgcaaagc atgcatctca attagtcagc aaccatagtc ccgcccctaa
     3901 ctccgcccat cccgccccta actccgccca gttccgccca ttctccgccc catggctgac
     3961 taattttttt tatttatgca gaggccgagg ccgcctctgc ctctgagcta ttccagaagt
     4021 agtgaggagg cttttttgga ggcctaggct tttgcaaaaa gctcccggga gcttgtatat
     4081 ccattttcgg atctgatcag cacgtgttga caattaatca tcggcatagt atatcggcat
     4141 agtataatac gacaaggtga ggaactaaac catggccaag ttgaccagtg ccgttccggt
     4201 gctcaccgcg cgcgacgtcg ccggagcggt cgagttctgg accgaccggc tcgggttctc
     4261 ccgggacttc gtggaggacg acttcgccgg tgtggtccgg gacgacgtga ccctgttcat
     4321 cagcgcggtc caggaccagg tggtgccgga caacaccctg gcctgggtgt gggtgcgcgg
     4381 cctggacgag ctgtacgccg agtggtcgga ggtcgtgtcc acgaacttcc gggacgcctc
     4441 cgggccggcc atgaccgaga tcggcgagca gccgtggggg cgggagttcg ccctgcgcga
     4501 cccggccggc aactgcgtgc acttcgtggc cgaggagcag gactgacacg tgctacgaga
     4561 tttcgattcc accgccgcct tctatgaaag gttgggcttc ggaatcgttt tccgggacgc
     4621 cggctggatg atcctccagc gcggggatct catgctggag ttcttcgccc accccaactt
     4681 gtttattgca gcttataatg gttacaaata aagcaatagc atcacaaatt tcacaaataa
     4741 agcatttttt tcactgcatt ctagttgtgg tttgtccaaa ctcatcaatg tatcttatca
     4801 tgtctgtata ccgtcgacct ctagctagag cttggcgtaa tcatggtcat agctgtttcc
     4861 tgtgtgaaat tgttatccgc tcacaattcc acacaacata cgagccggaa gcataaagtg
     4921 taaagcctgg ggtgcctaat gagtgagcta actcacatta attgcgttgc gctcactgcc
     4981 cgctttccag tcgggaaacc tgtcgtgcca gctgcattaa tgaatcggcc aacgcgcggg
     5041 gagaggcggt ttgcgtattg ggcgctcttc cgcttcctcg ctcactgact cgctgcgctc
     5101 ggtcgttcgg ctgcggcgag cggtatcagc tcactcaaag gcggtaatac ggttatccac
     5161 agaatcaggg gataacgcag gaaagaacat gtgagcaaaa ggccagcaaa aggccaggaa
     5221 ccgtaaaaag gccgcgttgc tggcgttttt ccataggctc cgcccccctg acgagcatca
     5281 caaaaatcga cgctcaagtc agaggtggcg aaacccgaca ggactataaa gataccaggc
     5341 gtttccccct ggaagctccc tcgtgcgctc tcctgttccg accctgccgc ttaccggata
     5401 cctgtccgcc tttctccctt cgggaagcgt ggcgctttct catagctcac gctgtaggta
     5461 tctcagttcg gtgtaggtcg ttcgctccaa gctgggctgt gtgcacgaac cccccgttca
     5521 gcccgaccgc tgcgccttat ccggtaacta tcgtcttgag tccaacccgg taagacacga
     5581 cttatcgcca ctggcagcag ccactggtaa caggattagc agagcgaggt atgtaggcgg
     5641 tgctacagag ttcttgaagt ggtggcctaa ctacggctac actagaagaa cagtatttgg
     5701 tatctgcgct ctgctgaagc cagttacctt cggaaaaaga gttggtagct cttgatccgg
     5761 caaacaaacc accgctggta gcggtggttt ttttgtttgc aagcagcaga ttacgcgcag
     5821 aaaaaaagga tctcaagaag atcctttgat cttttctacg gggtctgacg ctcagtggaa
     5881 cgaaaactca cgttaaggga ttttggtcat gagattatca aaaaggatct tcacctagat
     5941 ccttttaaat taaaaatgaa gttttaaatc aatctaaagt atatatgagt aaacttggtc
     6001 tgacagttac caatgcttaa tcagtgaggc acctatctca gcgatctgtc tatttcgttc
     6061 atccatagtt gcctgactcc ccgtcgtgta gataactacg atacgggagg gcttaccatc
     6121 tggccccagt gctgcaatga taccgcgaga cccacgctca ccggctccag atttatcagc
     6181 aataaaccag ccagccggaa gggccgagcg cagaagtggt cctgcaactt tatccgcctc
     6241 catccagtct attaattgtt gccgggaagc tagagtaagt agttcgccag ttaatagttt
     6301 gcgcaacgtt gttgccattg ctacaggcat cgtggtgtca cgctcgtcgt ttggtatggc
     6361 ttcattcagc tccggttccc aacgatcaag gcgagttaca tgatccccca tgttgtgcaa
     6421 aaaagcggtt agctccttcg gtcctccgat cgttgtcaga agtaagttgg ccgcagtgtt
     6481 atcactcatg gttatggcag cactgcataa ttctcttact gtcatgccat ccgtaagatg
     6541 cttttctgtg actggtgagt actcaaccaa gtcattctga gaatagtgta tgcggcgacc
     6601 gagttgctct tgcccggcgt caatacggga taataccgcg ccacatagca gaactttaaa
     6661 agtgctcatc attggaaaac gttcttcggg gcgaaaactc tcaaggatct taccgctgtt
     6721 gagatccagt tcgatgtaac ccactcgtgc acccaactga tcttcagcat cttttacttt
     6781 caccagcgtt tctgggtgag caaaaacagg aaggcaaaat gccgcaaaaa agggaataag
     6841 ggcgacacgg aaatgttgaa tactcatact cttccttttt caatattatt gaagcattta
     6901 tcagggttat tgtctcatga gcggatacat atttgaatgt atttagaaaa ataaacaaat
     6961 aggggttccg cgcacatttc cccgaaaagt gccacctgac gtc
//
