[The description below was written by a language model from this plasmid's Addgene catalogue record and the feature table of its GenBank file.]
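Description:
p5077 pcDNA4c hBrd4 (1-594) is a mammalian expression plasmid built on the Invitrogen pcDNA4/HisMax C backbone and carrying a truncated human BRD4 coding sequence. It is about 7.0 kb in total. In E. coli it replicates from a high-copy ColE1/pUC-type origin and is selected through the beta-lactamase (AmpR) gene. An f1 origin is also present for single-stranded DNA production. For selection in mammalian cells, the Sh ble gene confers Zeocin resistance. It is placed behind tandem SV40 early and EM7 promoters, so it can be expressed in both mammalian and bacterial hosts, and it ends in an SV40 polyadenylation signal. The SV40 promoter region also contains the SV40 origin, which permits episomal replication in cells that express large T antigen.

The insert of roughly 1.8 kb encodes amino acids 1-594 of human BRD4, the N-terminal part of the protein, and was cloned between BamHI and NotI sites that were both retained. The feature table does not annotate the insert itself, but it falls in the unannotated stretch between the N-terminal tags and the bGH polyadenylation signal. Transcription is driven by the CMV immediate-early enhancer and promoter, and the QBI SP163 element, derived from the mouse VEGF 5' UTR, boosts translation. A T7 promoter upstream of the coding region also allows in vitro transcription. The vector fuses an N-terminal leader to the protein, consisting of a 6xHis tag, the T7 gene 10 leader and an Xpress epitope with an enterokinase cleavage site, which allows affinity purification, antibody detection and tag removal. The associated publication concerns the interaction of the bovine papillomavirus E2 protein with Brd4 and the tethering of viral DNA to mitotic chromosomes. A truncation construct like this one is suited to mapping which regions of Brd4 take part in such interactions, although the record does not state its specific purpose.
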