Addgene plasmid #14453: p5077 pcDNA4c hBrd4 (1-594)
Depositing lab: Peter Howley. Depositing organization: Harvard Medical School. Publication: Interaction of the bovine papillomavirus E2 protein with Brd4 tethers the viral DNA to host mitotic chromosomes. You J, Croyle JL, Nishimura A, Ozato K, Howley PM. Cell. 2004 Apr 30. 117(3):349-60. 10.1016/S0092-8674(04)00402-7 PubMed 15109495.
Backbone
  Vector backbone: pcDNA4 / HisMax C
  Backbone manufacturer: Invitrogen
  Backbone size w/o insert (bp): 5300
  Vector type: Mammalian Expression
  Selectable markers: Zeocin
Growth in bacteria
  Bacterial resistance: Ampicillin, 100 μg/mL
  Growth temperature: 37°C
  Growth strain: DH5alpha
  Copy number: High Copy
Gene/Insert
  Gene/Insert name: Brd4 (1-594) (alt names: Brd4; hBrd4)
  Species: H. sapiens (human)
  Insert size (bp): 1800
  Mutation: amino acids 1-594
  Entrez Gene: BRD4 (a.k.a. CAP, CDLS6, FSHRG4, HUNK1, HUNKI, MCAP)
  Tag / fusion protein: His (N terminal on insert)
  Cloning method: Restriction Enzyme; 5′ cloning site BamHI (not destroyed); 3′ cloning site NotI (not destroyed)
  Sequencing primers: 5′ CMV-F; 3′ BGH-rev
Terms and licenses: Academic/Nonprofit Terms; Industry Terms: Not Available to Industry
How to cite: p5077 pcDNA4c hBrd4 (1-594) was a gift from Peter Howley (Addgene plasmid # 14453 ; http://n2t.net/addgene:14453 ; RRID:Addgene_14453)
