>Addgene plasmid #14453 | p5077 pcDNA4c hBrd4 (1-594) | addgene partial sequence | sequence record 20333 | 14453 with BGH-rev
GAGCGGCCGCCTTGCTCTTCATGGGCGCTGGCTCCTTCTTGCTCACATTGCTGTTGCTGCTATTATTTTT
CTTCGTCTTTTTAGGAGGAGGTTCCTTGGCTTTGCTTTTTTTATTCTCTTCCACTTCCTCTTTCCTTTTG
TGCTTTTCTTTTTTCTTTTCCTTCTTGTCTTTCTCCTTTTTCTTTGGTTTGTTCTGCTGGGGCTGAGAGA
GGGCTGCAAGCTGCTCGTGCACGGCTTTGAGCTGCTCCTGGAGCTCAGCCAGCCGCTGGGCTCGCTCCTC
CTCAGAGTCATCAGTCGAACTGTCACTGTCCGAGGAGCTATCGCTGCTGCTGTCGCTGGATGAGGGCGGG
GCCACAACCTTGGTGGGAGGGGGCACTGCCGGGGAGGACACGGCCACCACTGGCTCCTCAGGCTCGTCCG
GCATCTTGGCAAAGCGCATTTCGAACACATCCTGGAGCTTGCGGGCCATGGCCACCACCTCATGGTCAGG
AGGGTTGTACTTATAGCAGTTGGAGAACATCAATCGGACGTCAGCACCAAACTCCTGAGCATCACGGTAC
TCACGGGCCTCCAGTTTAGACTTGATTGTGCTCATGTCCATGGGGTGCTTGATGATGTCACAGTAGTCGT
GTAGGCCCAGTGCCTCCACGTCCACAGGCTTGTAGAAGGGCCAGGCGTAGGCGGCGTGCTTCTTGGCAAA
CATCTCCTTGAGGATGCCGCTGCAGCACTTGAGCTGCTCCGAGACCTTGCTGCTCTTCTCTGGTGCTGGG
TGCTGCTGAGAGTCGGGCACGTCCTTCTTTGGAGGTTTCACAGGCCGGCTGCTCTCCCGCCGCTGGCCCA
GCTTGGTGGTC
