>Addgene plasmid #14453 | p5077 pcDNA4c hBrd4 (1-594) | addgene partial sequence | sequence record 20334 | 14453 with CMV-F
CTCTCTGGCTACTAGAGAACCCACTGCTTACTGGCTTATCGAAATTAATACGACTCACTATAGGGAGACC
CAAGCTGGCTAGCGTTTAAACTTAAGCTTAGCGCAGAGGCTTGGGGCAGCCGAGCGGCAGCCAGGCCCCG
GCCCGGGCCTCGGTTCCAGAAGGGAGAGGAGCCCGCCAAGGCGCGCAAGAGAGCGGGCTGCCTCGCAGTC
CGAGCCGGAGAGGGAGCGCGAGCCGCGCCGGCCCCGGACGGCCTCCGAAACCATGGGGGGTTCTCATCAT
CATCATCATCATGGTATGGCTAGCATGACTGGTGGACAGCAAATGGGTCGGGATCTGTACGACGATGACG
ATAAGGTACCAGGATCCATGTCTGCGGAGAGCGGCCCTGGGACGAGATTGAGAAATCTGCCAGTAATGGG
GGATGGACTAGAAACTTCCCAAATGTCTACAACACAGGCCCAGGCCCAACCCCAGCCAGCCAACGCAGCC
AGCACCAACCCCCCGCCCCCAGAGACCTCCAACCCTAACAAGCCCAAGAGGCAG
[300 nt withheld, positions 545-844]
AAAATAAATGAGCTACCCACAGA
